>Addgene plasmid #211426 | pEGFP-N1-Cdc45 | addgene full sequence | sequence record 420341 | Addgene NGS Result
GGGTCATTAGTTCATAGCCCATATATGGAGTTCCGCGTTACATAACTTACGGTAAATGGCCCGCCTGGCT
GACCGCCCAACGACCCCCGCCCATTGACGTCAATAATGACGTATGTTCCCATAGTAACGCCAATAGGGAC
TTTCCATTGACGTCAATGGGTGGAGTATTTACGGTAAACTGCCCACTTGGCAGTACATCAAGTGTATCAT
ATGCCAAGTACGCCCCCTATTGACGTCAATGACGGTAAATGGCCCGCCTGGCATTATGCCCAGTACATGA
CCTTATGGGACTTTCCTACTTGGCAGTACATCTACGTATTAGTCATCGCTATTACCATGGTGATGCGGTT
TTGGCAGTACATCAATGGGCGTGGATAGCGGTTTGACTCACGGGGATTTCCAAGTCTCCACCCCATTGAC
GTCAATGGGAGTTTGTTTTGGCACCAAAATCAACGGGACTTTCCAAAATGTCGTAACAACTCCGCCCCAT
TGACGCAAATGGGCGGTAGGCGTGTACGGTGGGAGGTCTATATAAGCAGAGCTGGTTTAGTGAACCGTCA
GATCCGCTAGCGCTACCGGACTCAGATCTCGAGATGTTCGTGTCCGATTTCCGCAAAGAGTTCTACGAGG
TGGTCCAGAGCCAGAGGGTCCTTCTCTTCGTGGCCTCGGACGTGGATGCTCTGTGTGCGTGCAAGATCCT
TCAGGCCTTGTTCCAGTGTGACCACGTGCAATATACGCTGGTTCCAGTTTCTGGGTGGCAAGAACTTGAA
ACTGCATTTCTTGAGCATAAAGAACAGTTTCATTATTTTATTCTCATAAACTGTGGAGCTAATGTAGACC
TATTGGATATTCTTCAACCTGATGAAGACACTATATTCTTTGTGTGTGACACCCATAGGCCAGTCAATGT
CGTCAATGTATACAACGATACCCAGATCAAATTACTCATTAAACAAGATGATGACCTTGAAGTTCCCGCC
TATGAAGACATCTTCAGGGATGAAGAGGAGGATGAAGAGCATTCAGGAAATGACAGTGATGGGTCAGAGC
CTTCTGAGAAGCGCACACGGTTAGAAGAGGAGATAGTGGAGCAAACCATGCGGAGGAGGCAGCGGCGAGA
GTGGGAGGCCCGGAGAAGAGACATCCTCTTTGACTACGAGCAGTATGAATATCATGGGACATCGTCAGCC
ATGGTGATGTTTGAGCTGGCTTGGATGCTGTCCAAGGACCTGAATGACATGCTGTGGTGGGCCATCGTTG
GACTAACAGACCAGTGGGTGCAAGACAAGATCACTCAAATGAAATACGTGACTGATGTTGGTGTCCTGCA
GCGCCACGTTTCCCGCCACAACCACCGGAACGAGGATGAGGAGAACACACTCTCCGTGGACTGCACACGG
ATCTCCTTTGAGTATGACCTCCGCCTGGTGCTCTACCAGCACTGGTCCCTCCATGACAGCCTGTGCAACA
CCAGCTATACCGCAGCCAGGTTCAAGCTGTGGTCTGTGCATGGACAGAAGCGGCTCCAGGAGTTCCTTGC
AGACATGGGTCTTCCCCTGAAGCAGGTGAAGCAGAAGTTCCAGGCCATGGACATCTCCTTGAAGGAGAAT
TTGCGGGAAATGATTGAAGAGTCTGCAAATAAATTTGGGATGAAGGACATGCGCGTGCAGACTTTCAGCA
TTCATTTTGGGTTCAAGCACAAGTTTCTGGCCAGCGACGTGGTCTTTGCCACCATGTCTTTGATGGAGAG
CCCCGAGAAGGATGGCTCAGGGACAGATCACTTCATCCAGGCTCTGGACAGCCTCTCCAGGAGTAACCTG
GACAAGCTGTACCATGGCCTGGAACTCGCCAAGAAGCAGCTGCGAGCCACCCAGCAGACCATTGCCAGCT
GCCTTTGCACCAACCTCGTCATCTCCCAGGGGCCTTTCCTGTACTGCTCTCTCATGGAGGGCACTCCAGA
TGTCATGCTGTTCTCTAGGCCGGCATCCCTAAGCCTGCTCAGCAAACACCTGCTCAAGTCCTTTGTGTGT
TCGACAAAGAACCGGCGCTGCAAACTGCTGCCCCTGGTGATGGCTGCCCCCCTGAGCATGGAGCATGGCA
CAGTGACCGTGGTGGGCATCCCCCCAGAGACCGACAGCTCGGACAGGAAGAACTTTTTTGGGAGGGCGTT
TGAGAAGGCAGCGGAAAGCACCAGCTCCCGGATGCTGCACAACCATTTTGACCTCTCAGTAATTGAGCTG
AAAGCTGAGGATCGGAGCAAGTTTCTGGACGCACTTATTTCCCTCCTGTCCCGGGATCCACCGGTCGCCA
CCATGGTGAGCAAGGGCGAGGAGCTGTTCACCGGGGTGGTGCCCATCCTGGTCGAGCTGGACGGCGACGT
AAACGGCCACAAGTTCAGCGTGTCCGGCGAGGGCGAGGGCGATGCCACCTACGGCAAGCTGACCCTGAAG
TTCATCTGCACCACCGGCAAGCTGCCCGTGCCCTGGCCCACCCTCGTGACCACCCTGACCTACGGCGTGC
AGTGCTTCAGCCGCTACCCCGACCACATGAAGCAGCACGACTTCTTCAAGTCCGCCATGCCCGAAGGCTA
CGTCCAGGAGCGCACCATCTTCTTCAAGGACGACGGCAACTACAAGACCCGCGCCGAGGTGAAGTTCGAG
GGCGACACCCTGGTGAACCGCATCGAGCTGAAGGGCATCGACTTCAAGGAGGACGGCAACATCCTGGGGC
ACAAGCTGGAGTACAACTACAACAGCCACAACGTCTATATCATGGCCGACAAGCAGAAGAACGGCATCAA
GGTGAACTTCAAGATCCGCCACAACATCGAGGACGGCAGCGTGCAGCTCGCCGACCACTACCAGCAGAAC
ACCCCCATCGGCGACGGCCCCGTGCTGCTGCCCGACAACCACTACCTGAGCACCCAGTCCGCCCTGAGCA
AAGACCCCAACGAGAAGCGCGATCACATGGTCCTGCTGGAGTTCGTGACCGCCGCCGGGATCACTCTCGG
CATGGACGAGCTGTACAAGTAAAGCGGCCGCGACTCTAGATCATAATCAGCCATACCACATTTGTAGAGG
TTTTACTTGCTTTAAAAAACCTCCCACACCTCCCCCTGAACCTGAAACATAAAATGAATGCAATTGTTGT
TGTTAACTTGTTTATTGCAGCTTATAATGGTTACAAATAAAGCAATAGCATCACAAATTTCACAAATAAA
GCATTTTTTTCACTGCATTCTAGTTGTGGTTTGTCCAAACTCATCAATGTATCTTAAGGCGTAAATTGTA
AGCGTTAATATTTTGTTAAAATTCGCGTTAAATTTTTGTTAAATCAGCTCATTTTTTAACCAATAGGCCG
AAATCGGCAAAATCCCTTATAAATCAAAAGAATAGACCGAGATAGGGT
[37 nt withheld, positions 3409-3445]
AAAGAACGTGGACTCCAACGTCAAAGG
[49 nt withheld, positions 3473-3521]
T
[91 nt withheld, positions 3523-3613]
G
[124 nt withheld, positions 3615-3738]
CAGGTGGCACTTTTCGGGGAAATGTGCGCGGAACCCCTATTTGTTTATTTTTCTAAATACATTCAAATAT
GTATCCGCTCATGAGACAATAACCCTGATAAATGCTTCAATAATATTGAAAAAGGAAGAGTCCTGAGGCG
GAAAGAACCAGCTGTGGAATGTGTGTCAGTTAGGGTGTGGAAAGTCCCCAGGCTCCCCAGCAGGCAGAAG
TATGCAAAGCATGCATCTCAATTAGTCAGCAACCAGGTGTGGAAAGTCCCCAGGCTCCCCAGCAGGCAGA
AGTATGCAAAGCATGCATCTCAATTAGTCAGCAACCATAGTCCCGCCCCTAACTCCGCCCATCCCGCCCC
TAACTCCGCCCAGTTCCGCCCATTCTCCGCCCCATGGCTGACTAATTTTTTTTATTTATGCAGAGGCCGA
GGCCGCCTCGGCCTCTGAGCTATTCCAGAAGTAGTGAGGAGGCTTTTTTGGAGGCCTAGGCTTTTGCAAA
GATCGATCAAGAGACAGGATGAGGATCGTTTCGCATGATTGAACAAGATGGATTGCACGCAGGTTCTCCG
GCCGCTTGGGTGGAGAGGCTATTCGGCTATGACTGGGCACAACAGACAATCGGCTGCTCTGATGCCGCCG
TGTTCCGGCTGTCAGCGCAGGGGCGCCCGGTTCTTTTTGTCAAGACCGACCTGTCCGGTGCCCTGAATGA
ACTGCAAGACGAGGCAGCGCGGCTATCGTGGCTGGCCACGACGGGCGTTCCTTGCGCAGCTGTGCTCGAC
GTTGTCACTGAAGCGGGAAGGGACTGGCTGCTATTGGGCGAAGTGCCGGGGCAGGATCTCCTGTCATCTC
ACCTTGCTCCTGCCGAGAAAGTATCCATCATGGCTGATGCAATGCGGCGGCTGCATACGCTTGATCCGGC
TACCTGCCCATTCGACCACCAAGCGAAACATCGCATCGAGCGAGCACGTACTCGGATGGAAGCCGGTCTT
GTCGATCAGGATGATCTGGACGAAGAGCATCAGGGGCTCGCGCCAGCCGAACTGTTCGCCAGGCTCAAGG
CGAGCATGCCCGACGGCGAGGATCTCGTCGTGACCCATGGCGATGCCTGCTTGCCGAATATCATGGTGGA
AAATGGCCGCTTTTCTGGATTCATCGACTGTGGCCGGCTGGGTGTGGCGGACCGCTATCAGGACATAGCG
TTGGCTACCCGTGATATTGCTGAAGAGCTTGGCGGCGAATGGGCTGACCGCTTCCTCGTGCTTTACGGTA
TCGCCGCTCCCGATTCGCAGCGCATCGCCTTCTATCGCCTTCTTGACGAGTTCTTCTGAGCGGGACTCTG
GGGTTCGAAATGACCGACCAAGCGACGCCCAACCTGCCATCACGAGATTTCGATTCCACCGCCGCCTTCT
ATGAAAGGTTGGGCTTCGGAATCGTTTTCCGGGACGCCGGCTGGATGATCCTCCAGCGCGGGGATCTCAT
GCTGGAGTTCTTCGCCCACCCTAGGGGGAGGCTAACTGAAACACGGAAGGAGACAATACCGGAAGGAACC
CGCGCTATGACGGCAATAAAAAGACAGAATAAAACGCACGGTGTTGGGTCGTTTGTTCATAAACGCGGGG
TTCGGTCCCAGGGCTGGCACTCTGTCGATACCCCACCGAGACCCCATTGGGGCCAATACGCCCGCGTTTC
TTCCTTTTCCCCACCCCACCCCCCAAGTTCGGGTGAAGGCCCAGGGCTCGCAGCCAACGTCGGGGCGGCA
GGCCCTGCCATAGCCTCAGGTTACTCATATATACTTTAGATTGATTTAAAACTTCATTTTTAATTTAAAA
GGATCTAGGTGAAGATCCTTTTTGATAATCTCATGACCAAAATCCCTTAACGTGAGTTTTCGTTCCACTG
AGCGTCAGACCCCGTAGAAAAGATCAAAGGATCTTCTTGAGATCCTTTTTTTCTGCGCGTAATCTGCTGC
TTGCAAACAAAAAAACCACCGCTACCAGCGGTGGTTTGTTTGCCGGATCAAGAGCTACCAACTCTTTTTC
CGAAGGTAACTGGCTTCAGCAGAGCGCAGATACCAAATACTGTTCTTCTAGTGTAGCCGTAGTTAGGCCA
CCACTTCAAGAACTCTGTAGCACCGCCTACATACCTCGCTCTGCTAATCCTGTTACCAGTGGCTGCTGCC
AGTGGCGATAAGTCGTGTCTTACCGGGTTGGACTCAAGACGATAGTTACCGGATAAGGCGCAGCGGTCGG
GCTGAACGGGGGGTTCGTGCACACAGCCCAGCTTGGAGCGAACGACCTACACCGAACTGAGATACCTACA
GCGTGAGCTATGAGAAAGCGCCACGCTTCCCGAAGGGAGAAAGGCGGACAGGTATCCGGTAAGCGGCAGG
GTCGGAACAGGAGAGCGCACGAGGGAGCTTCCAGGGGGAAACGCCTGGTATCTTTATAGTCCTGTCGGGT
TTCGCCACCTCTGACTTGAGCGTCGATTTTTGTGATGCTCGTCAGGGGGGCGGAGCCTATGGAAAAACGC
CAGCAACGCGGCCTTTTTACGGTTCCTGGCCTTTTGCTGGCCTTTTGCTCACATGTTCTTTCCTGCGTTA
TCCCCTGATTCTGTGGATAACCGTATTACCGCCATGCATTAGTTATTAATAGTAATCAATTACG
Features (pLannotate 1.2.2; 16 found; start..end, strand, type, name):
     36..339     +  enhancer       CMV enhancer: human cytomegalovirus immediate early enhancer
    340..543     +  promoter       CMV promoter: human cytomegalovirus (CMV) immediate early promoter
    566..593     +  misc_feature   MCS (fragment): multiple cloning site
    594..2291    +  CDS            CDC45: CDC45_HUMAN - Also known as CDC45L, CDC45L2. Experimental evidence at protein level: Swiss-Prot protein existence level 1. Required for initiation of chromosomal DNA replication. From Homo sapiens (Human).
   2313..3032    +  CDS            EGFP: the original enhanced GFP (Yang et al., 1996) mammalian codon-optimized
   3049..3132    +  CDS            large T antigen (fragment): large T antigen from SV40 (simian virus 40)
   3155..3276    +  polyA_signal   SV40 poly(A) signal: SV40 polyadenylation signal
   3310..3738    -  rep_origin     f1 ori (sequence partly withheld): f1 bacteriophage origin of replication; arrow indicates direction of (+) strand synthesis
   3765..3869    +  promoter       AmpR promoter: bla
   3871..4228    +  promoter       SV40 promoter: SV40 enhancer and early promoter
   4263..5057    +  CDS            NeoR/KanR: aminoglycoside phosphotransferase from Tn5; aph(3')-II (or nptII); confers resistance to neomycin, kanamycin, and G418 (Geneticin®)
   5078..5230    +  CDS            ble (fragment): BLE_KLEPN - Experimental evidence at protein level: Swiss-Prot protein existence level 1. Binding protein with a strong affinity to the bleomycin family of antibiotics. Binds to CL990; an antimitotic-antibiotic compound. From Klebsiella pneumoniae.
   5289..5336    +  polyA_signal   HSV TK poly(A) signal: herpes simplex virus thymidine kinase polyadenylation signal (Cole and Stacy, 1985)
   5427..5443    -  polyA_signal   bGH poly(A) signal (fragment): bovine growth hormone polyadenylation signal
   5665..6253    +  rep_origin     ori: high-copy-number ColE1/pMB1/pBR322/pUC origin of replication
   6368..6392    +  enhancer       CMV enhancer (fragment): human cytomegalovirus immediate early enhancer
