[The description below was written by a language model from this plasmid's Addgene catalogue record and pLannotate feature annotations shown in this document.]
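Description:
pEGFP-N1-Cdc45 is a mammalian expression plasmid of about 6.4 kb, built on the Clontech pEGFP-N1 backbone, that produces human CDC45 with EGFP fused to its C terminus. The CDC45 coding sequence was inserted between the XhoI and BamHI sites of the multiple cloning site, both of which remain intact. This places it directly downstream of the human cytomegalovirus immediate early enhancer and promoter, and upstream of and in frame with the mammalian codon-optimized EGFP open reading frame. An SV40 polyadenylation signal terminates the fusion transcript. The short "large T antigen" fragment annotated just before this signal is probably a sequence match within the SV40-derived 3' region rather than a functional coding element.

The plasmid is propagated in E. coli at high copy number from a ColE1/pUC-type origin, and it also carries an f1 phage origin that allows single-stranded DNA production. A single NeoR/KanR (Tn5 aminoglycoside phosphotransferase) cassette provides selection in both hosts. A bacterial bla-type promoter drives it for kanamycin resistance in bacteria, and the SV40 enhancer/early promoter, paired with an HSV TK polyadenylation signal, drives it for G418 selection of stably transfected mammalian cells. The small ble and bGH poly(A) fragments in the feature table appear to be backbone remnants or partial annotation matches.

CDC45 is required for the initiation of chromosomal DNA replication. The construct allows transient or stable overexpression of a fluorescently tagged version in human cells, so the protein's level and localization can be followed by fluorescence. The associated publication examines CDC45 as a limiting factor for replication initiation in human cells.
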