Addgene plasmid #211426: pEGFP-N1-Cdc45
Purpose: mammalian expression of human Cdc45 C-terminally fused to EGFP
Depositing lab: Helmut Pospiech. Depositing organization: Leibniz Institute on Aging - Fritz Lipmann Institute (FLI). Publication: Cdc45 is limiting for replication initiation in humans. Kohler C, Koalick D, Fabricius A, Parplys AC, Borgmann K, Pospiech H, Grosse F. Cell Cycle. 2016;15(7):974-85. doi: 10.1080/15384101.2016.1152424. PubMed 26919204.
Backbone
  Vector backbone: pEGFP-N1
  Backbone manufacturer: Clontech
  Vector type: Mammalian Expression
Growth in bacteria
  Bacterial resistance: Kanamycin, 50 μg/mL
  Growth temperature: 37°C
  Growth strain: DH5alpha
  Copy number: High Copy
Gene/Insert
  Gene/Insert name: Cdc45
  Species: H. sapiens (human)
  Entrez Gene: CDC45 (a.k.a. CDC45L, CDC45L2, MGORS7, PORC-PI-1)
  Tag / fusion protein: EGFP (C terminal on insert)
  Cloning method: Restriction Enzyme; 5′ cloning site XhoI (not destroyed); 3′ cloning site BamHI (not destroyed)
Terms and licenses: Academic/Nonprofit Terms; Industry Terms: Not Available to Industry
Depositor comments: generated by Carsten Koehler (Leibniz Institute on Aging - Fritz Lipmann Institute, D-07745 Jena, Germany)
How to cite: pEGFP-N1-Cdc45 was a gift from Helmut Pospiech (Addgene plasmid # 211426 ; http://n2t.net/addgene:211426 ; RRID:Addgene_211426)
